>Addgene plasmid #211140 | pBiT3.1-N_NEDD1:1-660 | addgene full sequence | sequence record 426022 | Addgene NGS Result
AAGACGCGTTAATTAAGACGTCGGCAGTGAAAAAAATGCTTTATTTGTGAAATTTGTGATGCTATTGCTT
TATTTGTAACCATTATAAGCTGCAATAAACAAGTTAACAACAACAATTGCATTCATTTTATGTTTCAGGT
TCAGGGGGAGGTGTGGGAGGTTTTTTAAAGCAAGTAAAACCTCTACAAATGTGGTATGGCTGATTATGAT
CCGCGGCCGCAATACGTCGACGTTATCAGCTGACTTCGTACGAGAGCCTAGGATTATGGCGCGCCACTAG
TTATTAATAGTAATCAATTACGGGGTCATTAGTTCATAGCCCATATATGGAGTTCCGCGTTACATAACTT
ACGGTAAATGGCCCGCCTGGCTGACCGCCCAACGACCCCCGCCCATTGACGTCAATAATGACGTATGTTC
CCATAGTAACGCCAATAGGGACTTTCCATTGACGTCAATGGGTGGAGTATTTACGGTAAACTGCCCACTT
GGCAGTACATCAAGTGTATCATATGCCAAGTCCGCCCCCTATTGACGTCAATGACGGTAAATGGCCCGCC
TGGCATTATGCCCAGTACATGACCTTACGGGACTTTCCTACTTGGCAGTACATCTACGTATTAGTCATCG
CTATTACCATGGTGATGCGGTTTTGGCAGTACACCAATGGGCGTGGATAGCGGTTTGACTCACGGGGATT
TCCAAGTCTCCACCCCATTGACGTCAATGGGAGTTTGTTTTGGCACCAAAATCAACGGGACTTTCCAAAA
TGTCGTAATAACCCCGCCCCGTTGACGCAAATGGGCGGTAGGCGTGTACGGTGGGAGGTCTATATAAGCA
GAGCTGGTTTAGTGAACCGTCAGATCACTAGAATCTTTATTGCGGTAGTTTATCACAGTTAAATTGCTAA
CGCAGTCAGTGCTTCTGACACAACAGTCTCGAACTTAAGCTGCAGAAGTTGGTCGTGAGGCACTGGGCAG
GTAAGTATCAAGGTTACAAGACAGGTTTAAGGAGACCAATAGAAACTGGGCTTGTCGAGACAGAGAAGAC
TCTTGCGTTTCTGATAGGCACCTATTGGTCTTACTGACATCCACTTTGCCTTTCTCTCCACAGGTGTCCA
CTCCCAGTTCAATTACAGCTCTTAAGGCTAGAGTATTAATACGACTCACTATAGGGGTTAGCGATCGCCA
TGGTGAGCGGCTGGCGGCTGTTCAAGAAGATTAGCGGGAGCTCCGGTGGCTCGAGCGGTATGCAGGAAAA
CCTCAGATTTGCTTCATCAGGAGATGATATTAAAATATGGGATGCTTCATCTATGACATTGGTGGATAAA
TTCAACCCACACACATCACCACATGGAATCAGCTCAATATGTTGGAGCAGCAATAATAACTTTTTAGTAA
CAGCATCTTCCAGTGGCGACAAAATAGTTGTCTCAAGTTGCAAATGTAAACCTGTTCCACTTTTAGAGCT
TGCTGAAGGGCAAAAGCAGACATGTGTCAATTTAAATTCTACATCTATGTATTTGGTAAGCGGAGGCCTA
AATAACACTGTTAATATTTGGGATTTAAAATCAAAAAGAGTTCATCGATCTCTTAAGGATCATAAAGATC
AAGTAACTTGTGTAACATACAATTGGAATGATTGCTACATTGCTTCTGGATCTCTTAGTGGTGAAATTAT
TTTACACAGTGTAACCACTAATTTATCTAGTACTCCTTTTGGCCATGGTAGTAACCAGTCTGTTCGGCAC
TTGAAGTACTCCTTGTTTAAGAAATCACTACTGGGCAGTGTTTCGGATAATGGAATAGTAACTCTCTGGG
ATGTAAATAGTCAGAGTCCATACCATAACTTTGACAGTGTACACAAAGCTCCAGCGTCAGGCATCTGTTT
TTCTCCTGTCAATGAATTGCTCTTTGTAACCATAGGCTTGGATAAAAGAATCATCCTCTATGACACTTCA
AGTAAGAAGCTAGTGAAAACTTTAGTGGCTGACACTCCTCTAACTGCGGTAGATTTCATGCCTGATGGAG
CCACTTTGGCTATTGGATCTTCCCGGGGGAAAATATATCAATATGATTTAAGAATGTTGAAATCACCAGT
TAAGACCATCAGTGCTCACAAGACATCTGTGCAGTGTATAGCATTTCAGTACTCCACTGTTCTTACTAAG
TCAAGTTTAAATAAAGGCTGTTCAAATAAGCCCACAACAGTGAACAAACGAAGTGTTAATGTGAATGCTG
CTAGTGGAGGAGTTCAGAATTCCGGAATTGTCAGAGAAGCACCTGCCACGTCCATTGCCACAGTTCTACC
ACAACCTATGACATCAGCTATGGGGAAAGGAACAGTTGCTGTTCAAGAAAAAGCAGGTTTGCCTCGAAGC
ATAAACACAGACACTTTATCTAAGGAAACAGACAGTGGAAAAAATCAGGATTTCTCCAGCTTTGATGATA
CTGGGAAAAGTAGTTTAGGTGACATGTTCTCACCTATCAGAGATGATGCTGTAGTTAACAAGGGAAGTGA
TGAGTCCATAGGCAAAGGAGATGGCTTTGACTTTCTACCGCAGTTGAACTCAGTGTTTCCTCCAAGAAAA
AATCCAGTAACTTCAAGTACTTCAGTATTGCATTCTAGTCCTCTTAATGTTTTTATGGGATCTCCAGGGA
AAGAGGAAAATGAAAACCGTGATCTAACAGCTGAGTCTAAGAAAATATATATGGGAAAACAGGAATCTAA
AGACTCCTTCAAACAGTTAGCAAAGTTGGTCACATCTGGTGCTGAAAGTGGAAATCTAAATACCTCTCCA
TCATCTAACCAAACAAGAAATTCTGAGAAATTTGAAAAGCCAGAGAATGAAATTGAAGCCCAGTTGATAT
GTGAACCCCCAATCAATGGATCCTCAACTCCAAATCCAAAGATAGCATCTTCTGTCACTGCTGGAGTTGC
CAGTTCACTCTCAGAAAAAATAGCCGACAGCATTGGAAATAACCGGCAAAATGCACCATTGACTTCCATT
CAAATTCGTTTTATTCAGAACATGATACAGGAAACGTTGGATGACTTTAGAGAAGCATGCCATAGGGACA
TTGTGAATTTGCAAGTGGAGATGATTAAACAGTTTCATATGCAACTGAATGAAATGCATTCTTTGCTGGA
AAGATACTCAGTGAATGAAGGTTTAGTGGCTGAAATTGAAAGACTACGAGAAGAAAACAAAAGATTACGG
GCCCACTTTTTAATCTAGAGGTCAAGCTTCGGGGGTTTAAACCTGCAGGCATGCAAGCTGATTTGGCTGC
TGCCACCGCTGAGCAAGGCCGCTTCGAGCAGACATGATAAGATACATTGATGAGTTTGGACAAACCACAA
CTAGAATGCAGTGAAAAAAATGCTTTATTTGTGAAATTTGTGATGCTATTGCTTTATTTGTAACCATTAT
AAGCTGCAATAAACAAGTTAACAACAACAATTGCATTCATTTTATGTTTCAGGTTCAGGGGGAGATGTGG
GAGGTTTTTTTAAGCAAGTAAAACCTCTACAAATGTGGTAAAATCTTAATTAAGACTTCTAATATAACTT
CGTATAGCATACATTATACGAAGTTATGGTTCCACTGTTGACAATTAATCATCGGCATAGTATATCGGCA
TAGTATAATACGACAAGGTGAGGAACTAAACCCAGGAGGCAGATCATGATTGAACAAGATGGATTGCACG
CAGGTTCTCCGGCCGCTTGGGTGGAGAGGCTATTCGGCTATGACTGGGCACAACAGACAATCGGCTGCTC
TGATGCCGCCGTGTTCCGGCTGTCAGCGCAGGGGCGCCCGGTTCTTTTTGTCAAGACCGACCTGTCCGGT
GCCCTGAATGAACTGCAGGACGAGGCAGCGCGGCTATCGTGGCTGGCCACGACGGGCGTTCCTTGCGCAG
CTGTGCTCGACGTTGTCACTGAAGCGGGAAGGGACTGGCTGCTATTGGGCGAAGTGCCGGGGCAGGATCT
CCTGTCATCTCACCTTGCTCCTGCCGAGAAAGTATCCATCATGGCTGATGCAATGCGGCGGCTGCATACG
CTTGATCCGGCTACCTGCCCATTCGACCACCAAGCGAAACATCGCATCGAGCGAGCACGTACTCGGATGG
AAGCCGGTCTTGTCGATCAGGATGATCTGGACGAAGAGCATCAGGGGCTCGCGCCAGCCGAACTGTTCGC
CAGGCTCAAGGCGCGCATGCCCGACGGCGAGGATCTCGTCGTGACCCATGGCGATGCCTGCTTGCCGAAT
ATCATGGTGGAAAATGGCCGCTTTTCTGGATTCATCGACTGTGGCCGGCTGGGTGTGGCGGACCGCTATC
AGGACATAGCGTTGGCTACCCGTGATATTGCTGAAGAGCTTGGCGGCGAATGGGCTGACCGCTTCCTCGT
GCTTTACGGTATCGCCGCTCCCGATTCGCAGCGCATCGCCTTCTATCGCCTTCTTGACGAGTTCTTCTGA
TTCGAAATGACCGACCAAGCGACGCCCAACCGGTATCAGCTCACTCAAAGGCGGTAATACGGTTATCCAC
AGAATCAGGGGATAACGCAGGAAAGAACATGTGAGCAAAAGGCCAGCAAAAGGCCAGGAACCGTAAAAAG
GCCGCGTTGCTGGCGTTTTTCCATAGGCTCCGCCCCCCTGACGAGCATCACAAAAATCGACGCTCAAGTC
AGAGGTGGCGAAACCCGACAGGACTATAAAGATACCAGGCGTTTCCCCCTGGAAGCTCCCTCGTGCGCTC
TCCTGTTCCGACCCTGCCGCTTACCGGATACCTGTCCGCCTTTCTCCCTTCGGGAAGCGTGGCGCTTTCT
CATAGCTCACGCTGTAGGTATCTCAGTTCGGTGTAGGTCGTTCGCTCCAAGCTGGGCTGTGTGCACGAAC
CCCCCGTTCAGCCCGACCGCTGCGCCTTATCCGGTAACTATCGTCTTGAGTCCAACCCGGTAAGACACGA
CTTATCGCCACTGGCAGCAGCCACTGGTAACAGGATTAGCAGAGCGAGGTATGTAGGCGGTGCTACAGAG
TTCTTGAAGTGGTGGCCTAACTACGGCTACACTAGAAGGACAGTATTTGGTATCTGCGCTCTGCTGAAGC
CAGTTACCTTCGGAAAAAGAGTTGGTAGCTCTTGATCCGGCAAACAAACCACCGCTGGTAGCGGTGGTTT
TTTTGTTTGCAAGCAGCAGATTACGCGCAGAAAAAAAGGATTTCAAGAAGATCCTTTGATCTTTTCTACG
GGGTCTGACGCTCAGTGGAACGAAAACTCACGTTAAGGGATTTTGGTCATGAGATTATCAAAAAGGATCT
TCACCTAGATCCTTTTATAGTCCGGAATCGTCACACAAAAAACCAACACACAGATGTAATGAAAATAAAG
ATATTTTATTGCGGCCATCGTGATGGCTAGAGTTTAGCCCTCCCACACATAACCAGAGGGCAGCAATTCA
CGAATCCCAACTGCCGTCGGCTGTCCATCACTGTCCTTCACTATGGCTTTGATCCCAGGATGCAGATCGA
GAAGCACCTGTCGGCACCGTCCGCAGGGGCTCAAGATGCCCCTGTTCTCATTTCCGATCGCGACGATACA
AGTCAGGTTGCCAGCTGCCGCAGCAGCAGCAGTGCCCAGCACCACGAGTTCTGCACAAGGTCCCCCAGTA
AAATGATATACATTGACACCAGTGAAGATGCGGCCGTCGCTAGAGAGAGCTGCGCTGGCGACGCTGTAGT
CTTCAGAGATGGGGATGCTGTTGATTGTAGCCGTTGCTCTTTCAATGAGGGTGGATTCTTCTTGAGACAA
AGGCTTGGCCATGGTGGCGCTAGTGTCAGAAGAATCGAGCTTTTTGCAAAAGCCTAGGCCTCCAAAAAAG
CCTCCTCACTACTTCTGGAATAGCTCAGAGGCCGAGGCGGCCTCGGCCTCTGCATAAATAAAAAAAATTA
GTCAGCCATGGGGCGGAGAATGGGCGGAACTGGGCGGAGTTAGGGGCGGGATGGGCGGAGTTAGGGGCGG
GACTATGGTTGCTGACTAATTGAGATGCATGCTTTGCATACTTCTGCCTGCTGGGGAGCCTGGGGACTTT
CCACACCTGGTTGCTGACTAATTGAGATGCATGCTTTGCATACTTCTGCCTGCTGGGGAGCCTGGGGACT
TTCCACACCCTAACTGACACACATTCCACAGCTGGTTCTTTCCGCCTCAGAAGGTACCTAACCAAGTTCC
TCTTTCAGAGGTTATTTCAGGCCATGGTGCTGCGC
Features (pLannotate 1.2.2; 17 found; start..end, strand, type, name):
     24..105     -  polyA_signal   SV40 poly(A) signal: SV40 polyadenylation signal
    128..211     -  CDS            large T antigen (fragment): large T antigen from SV40 (simian virus 40)
    276..641     +  enhancer       CMV enhancer: human cytomegalovirus immediate early enhancer
    643..842     +  promoter       CMV promoter: human cytomegalovirus (CMV) immediate early promoter
    981..1113    +  intron         chimeric intron: chimera between introns from human β-globin and immunoglobulin heavy chain genes
   1157..1175    +  promoter       T7 promoter: promoter for bacteriophage T7 RNA polymerase
   1250..3229    +  CDS            NEDD1: NEDD1_HUMAN - Experimental evidence at protein level: Swiss-Prot protein existence level 1. Required for mitosis progression. Promotes the nucleation of microtubules from the spindle. From Homo sapiens (Human).
   3261..3279    +  misc_feature   MCS (fragment): pUC18/19 multiple cloning site
   3328..3449    -  polyA_signal   SV40 poly(A) signal: SV40 polyadenylation signal
   3472..3540    -  CDS            large T antigen (fragment): large T antigen from SV40 (simian virus 40)
   3564..3597    +  protein_bind   loxP: Cre-mediated recombination occurs in the 8-bp core sequence (GCATACAT). Cre recombinase
   3607..3654    +  promoter       EM7 promoter: synthetic bacterial promoter&nbsp
   3686..4477    +  CDS            neo: KKA2_KLEPN - Also known as kan, nptII. Experimental evidence at protein level: Swiss-Prot protein existence level 1. Resistance to kanamycin, neomycin, paromomycin, ribostamycin, butirosin and gentamicin B. From Klebsiella pneumoniae.
   4638..5226    -  rep_origin     ori: high-copy-number ColE1/pMB1/pBR322/pUC origin of replication
   5352..5400    -  polyA_signal   poly(A) signal: synthetic polyadenylation signal
   5424..5822    -  CDS            BSD: blasticidin S deaminase; Aspergillus terreus BSD; confers resistance to blasticidin
   5853..6210    -  promoter       SV40 promoter: SV40 enhancer and early promoter
