[The description below was written by a language model from this plasmid's Addgene catalogue record and pLannotate feature annotations shown in this document.]
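Description:
pBiT3.1-N_NEDD1:1-660 is a mammalian expression plasmid built on Promega's pBiT3.1-N backbone and carrying full-length, wild-type human NEDD1 (residues M1 to F660; also known as GCP-WD or TUBGCP7), a WD40-repeat protein required for mitotic progression and for microtubule nucleation from the spindle. The coding sequence was derived from a Mammalian Gene Collection clone and inserted by ligation-independent cloning between XhoI and XbaI sites that remain intact. Transcription is driven by the CMV immediate-early enhancer and promoter, followed by a chimeric β-globin/immunoglobulin intron that promotes efficient mRNA processing, and is terminated by an SV40 polyadenylation signal. A T7 promoter just upstream of the open reading frame serves as a sequencing primer site and could support in vitro transcription. The insert is fused at its N-terminus to the short HiBiT peptide through a flexible glycine-serine linker. HiBiT complements the LgBiT fragment to reconstitute active NanoLuc luciferase, giving a luminescent readout of the tagged protein.

In bacteria the plasmid replicates from a high-copy ColE1/pUC-type origin and is selected with kanamycin through a neo (nptII) gene under the bacterial EM7 promoter, with a single loxP site lying just upstream of this cassette. The catalogue entry lists neomycin/G418 as the mammalian selectable marker, but the feature table shows only a bacterial promoter in front of neo. It instead annotates an SV40 early promoter driving blasticidin S deaminase with a synthetic poly(A) signal, so blasticidin may be the functional mammalian selection; the record does not resolve this discrepancy. The associated work evaluated the ligandability of WD40-repeat proteins, consistent with using the construct for luminescence-based detection of NEDD1 in cells, although the record does not state a specific assay.
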