Addgene plasmid #211140: pBiT3.1-N_NEDD1:1-660
Purpose: Mammalian expression of full-length human NEDD1. N-terminal HiBiT tag.
Depositing lab: Cheryl Arrowsmith. Depositing organization: University of Toronto. Publication: A Target Class Ligandability Evaluation of WD40 Repeat-Containing Proteins. Ackloo S, Li F, Szewczyk M, Seitova A, Loppnau P, Zeng H, Xu J, Ahmad S, Arnautova YA, Baghaie AJ, Beldar S, Bolotokova A, Centrella PA, Chau I, Clark MA, Cuozzo JW, Dehghani-Tafti S, Disch JS, Dong A, Dumas A, Feng JA, Ghiabi P, Gibson E, Gilmer J, Goldman B, Green SR, Guie MA, Guilinger JP, Harms N, Herasymenko O, Houliston S, Hutchinson A, Kearnes S, Keefe AD, Kimani SW, Kramer T, Kutera M, Kwak HA, Lento C, Li Y, Liu J, Loup J, Machado RAC, Mulhern CJ, Perveen S, Righetto GL, Riley P, Shrestha S, Sigel EA, Silva M, Sintchak MD, Slakman BL, Taylor RD, Thompson J, Torng W, Underkoffler C, von Rechenberg M, Walsh RT, Watson I, Wilson DJ, Wolf E, Yadav M, Yazdi AK, Zhang J, Zhang Y, Santhakumar V, Edwards AM, Barsyte-Lovejoy D, Schapira M, Brown PJ, Halabelian L, Arrowsmith CH. J Med Chem. 2025 Jan 23;68(2):1092-1112. doi: 10.1021/acs.jmedchem.4c02010. Epub 2024 Nov 4. PubMed 39495097.
Backbone
  Vector backbone: pBiT3.1-N
  Backbone manufacturer: Promega
  Vector type: Mammalian Expression
  Selectable markers: Neomycin (select with G418)
Growth in bacteria
  Bacterial resistance: Kanamycin, 50 μg/mL
  Growth temperature: 37°C
  Growth strain: DH5alpha
  Copy number: High Copy
Gene/Insert
  Gene/Insert name: NEDD1:M1-F660
  Species: H. sapiens (human)
  Insert size (bp): 1981
  Mutation: wild type
  Entrez Gene: NEDD1 (a.k.a. GCP-WD, TUBGCP7)
  Promoter: CMV
  Tag / fusion protein: MVSGWRLFKKISGSSGGSSG (N terminal on insert)
  Cloning method: Ligation Independent Cloning
  Sequencing primers: 5′ T7; 3′ TTGCTCAGCGGTGGCAGCAG
Resource information
  A portion of this plasmid was derived from a plasmid made by: Mammalian Gene Collection (BC027605)
Terms and licenses: Academic/Nonprofit Terms; Industry Terms: Not Available to Industry
Depositor comments: 5' Cloning Site: Xho1 (not destroyed), 3' Cloning Site: Xba1 (not destroyed).
How to cite: pBiT3.1-N_NEDD1:1-660 was a gift from Cheryl Arrowsmith (Addgene plasmid # 211140 ; http://n2t.net/addgene:211140 ; RRID:Addgene_211140)
