>Addgene plasmid #211140 | pBiT3.1-N_NEDD1:1-660 | depositor partial sequence | sequence record 411758 | Insert sequence
ATGCAGGAAAACCTCAGATTTGCTTCATCAGGAGATGATATTAAAATATGGGATGCTTCATCTATGACAT
TGGTGGATAAATTCAACCCACACACATCACCACATGGAATCAGCTCAATATGTTGGAGCAGCAATAATAA
CTTTTTAGTAACAGCATCTTCCAGTGGCGACAAAATAGTTGTCTCAAGTTGCAAATGTAAACCTGTTCCA
CTTTTAGAGCTTGCTGAAGGGCAAAAGCAGACATGTGTCAATTTAAATTCTACATCTATGTATTTGGTAA
GCGGAGGCCTAAATAACACTGTTAATATTTGGGATTTAAAATCAAAAAGAGTTCATCGATCTCTTAAGGA
TCATAAAGATCAAGTAACTTGTGTAACATACAATTGGAATGATTGCTACATTGCTTCTGGATCTCTTAGT
GGTGAAATTATTTTACACAGTGTAACCACTAATTTATCTAGTACTCCTTTTGGCCATGGTAGTAACCAGT
CTGTTCGGCACTTGAAGTACTCCTTGTTTAAGAAATCACTACTGGGCAGTGTTTCGGATAATGGAATAGT
AACTCTCTGGGATGTAAATAGTCAGAGTCCATACCATAACTTTGACAGTGTACACAAAGCTCCAGCGTCA
GGCATCTGTTTTTCTCCTGTCAATGAATTGCTCTTTGTAACCATAGGCTTGGATAAAAGAATCATCCTCT
ATGACACTTCAAGTAAGAAGCTAGTGAAAACTTTAGTGGCTGACACTCCTCTAACTGCGGTAGATTTCAT
GCCTGATGGAGCCACTTTGGCTATTGGATCTTCCCGGGGGAAAATATATCAATATGATTTAAGAATGTTG
AAATCACCAGTTAAGACCATCAGTGCTCACAAGACATCTGTGCAGTGTATAGCATTTCAGTACTCCACTG
TTCTTACTAAGTCAAGTTTAAATAAAGGCTGTTCAAATAAGCCCACAACAGTGAACAAACGAAGTGTTAA
TGTGAATGCTGCTAGTGGAGGAGTTCAGAATTCCGGAATTGTCAGAGAAGCACCTGCCACGTCCATTGCC
ACAGTTCTACCACAACCTATGACATCAGCTATGGGGAAAGGAACAGTTGCTGTTCAAGAAAAAGCAGGTT
TGCCTCGAAGCATAAACACAGACACTTTATCTAAGGAAACAGACAGTGGAAAAAATCAGGATTTCTCCAG
CTTTGATGATACTGGGAAAAGTAGTTTAGGTGACATGTTCTCACCTATCAGAGATGATGCTGTAGTTAAC
AAGGGAAGTGATGAGTCCATAGGCAAAGGAGATGGCTTTGACTTTCTACCGCAGTTGAACTCAGTGTTTC
CTCCAAGAAAAAATCCAGTAACTTCAAGTACTTCAGTATTGCATTCTAGTCCTCTTAATGTTTTTATGGG
ATCTCCAGGGAAAGAGGAAAATGAAAACCGTGATCTAACAGCTGAGTCTAAGAAAATATATATGGGAAAA
CAGGAATCTAAAGACTCCTTCAAACAGTTAGCAAAGTTGGTCACATCTGGTGCTGAAAGTGGAAATCTAA
ATACCTCTCCATCATCTAACCAAACAAGAAATTCTGAGAAATTTGAAAAGCCAGAGAATGAAATTGAAGC
CCAGTTGATATGTGAACCCCCAATCAATGGATCCTCAACTCCAAATCCAAAGATAGCATCTTCTGTCACT
GCTGGAGTTGCCAGTTCACTCTCAGAAAAAATAGCCGACAGCATTGGAAATAACCGGCAAAATGCACCAT
TGACTTCCATTCAAATTCGTTTTATTCAGAACATGATACAGGAAACGTTGGATGACTTTAGAGAAGCATG
CCATAGGGACATTGTGAATTTGCAAGTGGAGATGATTAAACAGTTTCATATGCAACTGAATGAAATGCAT
TCTTTGCTGGAAAGATACTCAGTGAATGAAGGTTTAGTGGCTGAAATTGAAAGACTACGAGAAGAAAACA
AAAGATTACGGGCCCACTTTT
